Addgene plasmid #46419: pGEX CrkL-SH2
Depositing lab: Bruce Mayer. Depositing organization: University of Connecticut Health Center. Publication: High-throughput phosphotyrosine profiling using SH2 domains. Machida K, Thompson CM, Dierck K, Jablonowski K, Karkkainen S, Liu B, Zhang H, Nash PD, Newman DK, Nollau P, Pawson T, Renkema GH, Saksela K, Schiller MR, Shin DG, Mayer BJ. Mol Cell. 2007 Jun 22;26(6):899-915. 10.1016/j.molcel.2007.05.031 PubMed 17588523.
Backbone
  Vector backbone: pGEX6P1
  Backbone manufacturer: GE Healthcare Biosciences
  Backbone size w/o insert (bp): 4900
  Vector type: Bacterial Expression
Growth in bacteria
  Bacterial resistance: Ampicillin, 100 μg/mL
  Growth temperature: 37°C
  Growth strain: DH5alpha
  Copy number: Low Copy
Gene/Insert
  Gene/Insert name: Crkl (alt name: CRKL)
  Species: H. sapiens (human)
  Insert size (bp): 317
  Mutation: contains amino acids 9-108
  Entrez Gene: CRKL
  Promoter: Tac
  Tag / fusion protein: GST (N terminal on backbone); PreScission (N terminal on backbone)
  Cloning method: Restriction Enzyme; 5′ cloning site BamHI (not destroyed); 3′ cloning site NotI (not destroyed)
  Sequencing primers: 5′ pGEX-5; 3′ pGEX-3
Terms and licenses: Academic/Nonprofit Terms; Industry Terms: Not Available to Industry
Depositor comments: The molecular weight of the GST fusion protein is approximately 36.6 kDa
How to cite: pGEX CrkL-SH2 was a gift from Bruce Mayer (Addgene plasmid # 46419 ; http://n2t.net/addgene:46419 ; RRID:Addgene_46419)
