[The description below was written by a language model from this plasmid's Addgene catalogue record and pLannotate feature annotations shown in this document.]
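Description:
pGEX CrkL-SH2 is a bacterial expression plasmid built on the pGEX6P1 backbone for producing the SH2 domain of human CRKL as a glutathione S-transferase fusion protein in E. coli. The insert, about 317 bp and covering amino acids 9-108 of CRKL, was cloned between BamHI and NotI sites, both of which remain intact. It sits in frame downstream of the Schistosoma japonicum GST coding sequence. A PreScission protease recognition site lies between GST and the insert, so the SH2 domain can be released from the GST tag after affinity purification on glutathione resin. The depositor gives the mass of the intact fusion as roughly 36.6 kDa.

Expression is driven by the tac promoter, a strong trp/lac hybrid, followed by a lac operator. The plasmid also carries lacI under the lacIq promoter, which supplies enough repressor to keep the promoter off until it is induced with IPTG, independent of the host strain's genotype. The plasmid is maintained through a ColE1/pMB1-type origin and selected with ampicillin via the β-lactamase gene. The catalogue lists it as low copy, whereas the automated annotation uses a generic high-copy label for this family of origins. The other annotated elements are backbone remnants typical of pGEX vectors: short rop and bom fragments, a lac promoter/operator with a lacZα segment, and a small yciV fragment.

The associated publication concerns high-throughput phosphotyrosine profiling with SH2 domains, which suggests the purified GST-SH2 protein serves as a probe for tyrosine-phosphorylated proteins. It would also suit pull-down or binding studies of CRKL SH2 ligands.
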