Features (pLannotate 1.2.2; 17 found; start..end, strand, type, name):
      6..107     -  CDS            yciV (fragment): RNAAM_ECOLI - Also known as trpH From Escherichia coli (strain K12).
    183..211     +  promoter       tac promoter: strong E. coli promoter; hybrid between the trp and lac UV5 promoters
    219..235     +  protein_bind   lac operator: The lac repressor binds to the lac operator to inhibit transcription in E. coli. This inhibition can be relieved by adding lactose or isopropyl-β-D-thiogalactopyranoside (IPTG). lac repressor encoded by lacI
    258..911     +  CDS            GST26_SCHJA: Experimental evidence at protein level: Swiss-Prot protein existence level 1. GST isoenzymes appear to play a central role in the parasite detoxification system. Other functions are also suspected including a role in increasing the solubility of haematin in the parasite gut. From Schistosoma japonicum (Blood fluke).
    948..1250    +  CDS            CRKL (fragment): CRKL_HUMAN - Experimental evidence at protein level: Swiss-Prot protein existence level 1. May mediate the transduction of intracellular signals. From Homo sapiens (Human).
   1281..1320    +  CDS            rop (fragment): Rop protein, which maintains plasmids at low copy number; rop
   1422..1462    +  misc_feature   bom (fragment): basis of mobility region from pBR322
   1567..1671    +  promoter       AmpR promoter: bla
   1672..2532    +  CDS            AmpR: β-lactamase; bla; confers resistance to ampicillin, carbenicillin, and related antibiotics
   2703..3291    +  rep_origin     ori: high-copy-number ColE1/pMB1/pBR322/pUC origin of replication
   3477..3528    -  misc_feature   bom (fragment): basis of mobility region from pBR322
   3535..3612    +  promoter       lacIq promoter: lacI (mutant); In the lacIq allele, a single base change in the promoter boosts expression of the lacI gene about 10-fold.
   3613..4695    +  CDS            lacI: lac repressor; lacI; The lac repressor binds to the lac operator to inhibit transcription in E. coli. This inhibition can be relieved by adding lactose or isopropyl-β-D-thiogalactopyranoside (IPTG).
   4708..4729    +  protein_bind   CAP binding site: CAP binding activates transcription in the presence of cAMP. E. coli catabolite activator protein
   4744..4774    +  promoter       lac promoter: promoter for the E. coli lac operon
   4782..4798    +  protein_bind   lac operator: The lac repressor binds to the lac operator to inhibit transcription in E. coli. This inhibition can be relieved by adding lactose or isopropyl-β-D-thiogalactopyranoside (IPTG). lac repressor encoded by lacI
   4818..4991    +  CDS            lacZα: LacZα fragment of β-galactosidase; lacZ fragment
>Addgene plasmid #46419 | pGEX CrkL-SH2 | depositor full sequence | sequence record 65559 | Full Sequence
ACGTTATCGACTGCACGGTGCACCAATGCTTCTGGCGTCAGGCAGCCATCGGAAGCTGTGGTATGGCTGT
GCAGGTCGTAAATCACTGCATAATTCGTGTCGCTCAAGGCGCACTCCCGTTCTGGATAATGTTTTTTGCG
CCGACATCATAACGGTTCTGGCAAATATTCTGAAATGAGCTGTTGACAATTAATCATCGGCTCGTATAAT
GTGTGGAATTGTGAGCGGATAACAATTTCACACAGGAAACAGTATTCATGTCCCCTATACTAGGTTATTG
GAAAATTAAGGGCCTTGTGCAACCCACTCGACTTCTTTTGGAATATCTTGAAGAAAAATATGAAGAGCAT
TTGTATGAGCGCGATGAAGGTGATAAATGGCGAAACAAAAAGTTTGAATTGGGTTTGGAGTTTCCCAATC
TTCCTTATTATATTGATGGTGATGTTAAATTAACACAGTCTATGGCCATCATACGTTATATAGCTGACAA
GCACAACATGTTGGGTGGTTGTCCAAAAGAGCGTGCAGAGATTTCAATGCTTGAAGGAGCGGTTTTGGAT
ATTAGATACGGTGTTTCGAGAATTGCATATAGTAAAGACTTTGAAACTCTCAAAGTTGATTTTCTTAGCA
AGCTACCTGAAATGCTGAAAATGTTCGAAGATCGTTTATGTCATAAAACATATTTAAATGGTGATCATGT
AACCCATCCTGACTTCATGTTGTATGACGCTCTTGATGTTGTTTTATACATGGACCCAATGTGCCTGGAT
GCGTTCCCAAAATTAGTTTGTTTTAAAAAACGTATTGAAGCTATCCCACAAATTGATAAGTACTTGAAAT
CCAGCAAGTATATAGCATGGCCTTTGCAGGGCTGGCAAGCCACGTTTGGTGGTGGCGACCATCCTCCAAA
ATCGGATCTGGAAGTTCTGTTCCAGGGGCCCCTGGGATCCTCGGACCGCTCCGCCTGGTATATGGGGCCG
GTGTCTCGCCAGGAGGCGCAGACCCGGCTCCAGGGCCAGCGCCACGGTATGTTCCTCGTCCGCGATTCTT
CCACCTGCCCTGGGGACTATGTGCTGTCGGTGTCCGAGAACTCGCGGGTCTCCCACTACATCATCAACTC
GCTGCCCAACCGCCGTTTTAAGATCGGGGACCAGGAATTTGACCATTTGCCGGCCCTGCTGGAGTTTTAC
AAGATCCACTACCTGGACACCACCACCCTCATCGAGCCTGCGCCCAGGTATCCAAGCCCATAGGCGGCCG
CATCGTGACTGACTGACGATCTGCCTCGCGCGTTTCGGTGATGACGGTGAAAACCTCTGACACATGCAGC
TCCCGGAGACGGTCACAGCTTGTCTGTAAGCGGATGCCGGGAGCAGACAAGCCCGTCAGGGCGCGTCAGC
GGGTGTTGGCGGGTGTCGGGGCGCAGCCATGACCCAGTCACGTAGCGATAGCGGAGTGTATAATTCTTGA
AGACGAAAGGGCCTCGTGATACGCCTATTTTTATAGGTTAATGTCATGATAATAATGGTTTCTTAGACGT
CAGGTGGCACTTTTCGGGGAAATGTGCGCGGAACCCCTATTTGTTTATTTTTCTAAATACATTCAAATAT
GTATCCGCTCATGAGACAATAACCCTGATAAATGCTTCAATAATATTGAAAAAGGAAGAGTATGAGTATT
CAACATTTCCGTGTCGCCCTTATTCCCTTTTTTGCGGCATTTTGCCTTCCTGTTTTTGCTCACCCAGAAA
CGCTGGTGAAAGTAAAAGATGCTGAAGATCAGTTGGGTGCACGAGTGGGTTACATCGAACTGGATCTCAA
CAGCGGTAAGATCCTTGAGAGTTTTCGCCCCGAAGAACGTTTTCCAATGATGAGCACTTTTAAAGTTCTG
CTATGTGGCGCGGTATTATCCCGTGTTGACGCCGGGCAAGAGCAACTCGGTCGCCGCATACACTATTCTC
AGAATGACTTGGTTGAGTACTCACCAGTCACAGAAAAGCATCTTACGGATGGCATGACAGTAAGAGAATT
ATGCAGTGCTGCCATAACCATGAGTGATAACACTGCGGCCAACTTACTTCTGACAACGATCGGAGGACCG
AAGGAGCTAACCGCTTTTTTGCACAACATGGGGGATCATGTAACTCGCCTTGATCGTTGGGAACCGGAGC
TGAATGAAGCCATACCAAACGACGAGCGTGACACCACGATGCCTGCAGCAATGGCAACAACGTTGCGCAA
ACTATTAACTGGCGAACTACTTACTCTAGCTTCCCGGCAACAATTAATAGACTGGATGGAGGCGGATAAA
GTTGCAGGACCACTTCTGCGCTCGGCCCTTCCGGCTGGCTGGTTTATTGCTGATAAATCTGGAGCCGGTG
AGCGTGGGTCTCGCGGTATCATTGCAGCACTGGGGCCAGATGGTAAGCCCTCCCGTATCGTAGTTATCTA
CACGACGGGGAGTCAGGCAACTATGGATGAACGAAATAGACAGATCGCTGAGATAGGTGCCTCACTGATT
AAGCATTGGTAACTGTCAGACCAAGTTTACTCATATATACTTTAGATTGATTTAAAACTTCATTTTTAAT
TTAAAAGGATCTAGGTGAAGATCCTTTTTGATAATCTCATGACCAAAATCCCTTAACGTGAGTTTTCGTT
CCACTGAGCGTCAGACCCCGTAGAAAAGATCAAAGGATCTTCTTGAGATCCTTTTTTTCTGCGCGTAATC
TGCTGCTTGCAAACAAAAAAACCACCGCTACCAGCGGTGGTTTGTTTGCCGGATCAAGAGCTACCAACTC
TTTTTCCGAAGGTAACTGGCTTCAGCAGAGCGCAGATACCAAATACTGTCCTTCTAGTGTAGCCGTAGTT
AGGCCACCACTTCAAGAACTCTGTAGCACCGCCTACATACCTCGCTCTGCTAATCCTGTTACCAGTGGCT
GCTGCCAGTGGCGATAAGTCGTGTCTTACCGGGTTGGACTCAAGACGATAGTTACCGGATAAGGCGCAGC
GGTCGGGCTGAACGGGGGGTTCGTGCACACAGCCCAGCTTGGAGCGAACGACCTACACCGAACTGAGATA
CCTACAGCGTGAGCTATGAGAAAGCGCCACGCTTCCCGAAGGGAGAAAGGCGGACAGGTATCCGGTAAGC
GGCAGGGTCGGAACAGGAGAGCGCACGAGGGAGCTTCCAGGGGGAAACGCCTGGTATCTTTATAGTCCTG
TCGGGTTTCGCCACCTCTGACTTGAGCGTCGATTTTTGTGATGCTCGTCAGGGGGGCGGAGCCTATGGAA
AAACGCCAGCAACGCGGCCTTTTTACGGTTCCTGGCCTTTTGCTGGCCTTTTGCTCACATGTTCTTTCCT
GCGTTATCCCCTGATTCTGTGGATAACCGTATTACCGCCTTTGAGTGAGCTGATACCGCTCGCCGCAGCC
GAACGACCGAGCGCAGCGAGTCAGTGAGCGAGGAAGCGGAAGAGCGCCTGATGCGGTATTTTCTCCTTAC
GCATCTGTGCGGTATTTCACACCGCATAAATTCCGACACCATCGAATGGTGCAAAACCTTTCGCGGTATG
GCATGATAGCGCCCGGAAGAGAGTCAATTCAGGGTGGTGAATGTGAAACCAGTAACGTTATACGATGTCG
CAGAGTATGCCGGTGTCTCTTATCAGACCGTTTCCCGCGTGGTGAACCAGGCCAGCCACGTTTCTGCGAA
AACGCGGGAAAAAGTGGAAGCGGCGATGGCGGAGCTGAATTACATTCCCAACCGCGTGGCACAACAACTG
GCGGGCAAACAGTCGTTGCTGATTGGCGTTGCCACCTCCAGTCTGGCCCTGCACGCGCCGTCGCAAATTG
TCGCGGCGATTAAATCTCGCGCCGATCAACTGGGTGCCAGCGTGGTGGTGTCGATGGTAGAACGAAGCGG
CGTCGAAGCCTGTAAAGCGGCGGTGCACAATCTTCTCGCGCAACGCGTCAGTGGGCTGATCATTAACTAT
CCGCTGGATGACCAGGATGCCATTGCTGTGGAAGCTGCCTGCACTAATGTTCCGGCGTTATTTCTTGATG
TCTCTGACCAGACACCCATCAACAGTATTATTTTCTCCCATGAAGACGGTACGCGACTGGGCGTGGAGCA
TCTGGTCGCATTGGGTCACCAGCAAATCGCGCTGTTAGCGGGCCCATTAAGTTCTGTCTCGGCGCGTCTG
CGTCTGGCTGGCTGGCATAAATATCTCACTCGCAATCAAATTCAGCCGATAGCGGAACGGGAAGGCGACT
GGAGTGCCATGTCCGGTTTTCAACAAACCATGCAAATGCTGAATGAGGGCATCGTTCCCACTGCGATGCT
GGTTGCCAACGATCAGATGGCGCTGGGCGCAATGCGCGCCATTACCGAGTCCGGGCTGCGCGTTGGTGCG
GATATCTCGGTAGTGGGATACGACGATACCGAAGACAGCTCATGTTATATCCCGCCGTCAACCACCATCA
AACAGGATTTTCGCCTGCTGGGGCAAACCAGCGTGGACCGCTTGCTGCAACTCTCTCAGGGCCAGGCGGT
GAAGGGCAATCAGCTGTTGCCCGTCTCACTGGTGAAAAGAAAAACCACCCTGGCGCCCAATACGCAAACC
GCCTCTCCCCGCGCGTTGGCCGATTCATTAATGCAGCTGGCACGACAGGTTTCCCGACTGGAAAGCGGGC
AGTGAGCGCAACGCAATTAATGTGAGTTAGCTCACTCATTAGGCACCCCAGGCTTTACACTTTATGCTTC
CGGCTCGTATGTTGTGTGGAATTGTGAGCGGATAACAATTTCACACAGGAAACAGCTATGACCATGATTA
CGGATTCACTGGCCGTCGTTTTACAACGTCGTGACTGGGAAAACCCTGGCGTTACCCAACTTAATCGCCT
TGCAGCACATCCCCCTTTCGCCAGCTGGCGTAATAGCGAAGAGGCCCGCACCGATCGCCCTTCCCAACAG
TTGCGCAGCCTGAATGGCGAATGGCGCTTTGCCTGGTTTCCGGCACCAGAAGCGGTGCCGGAAAGCTGGC
TGGAGTGCGATCTTCCTGAGGCCGATACTGTCGTCGTCCCCTCAAACTGGCAGATGCACGGTTACGATGC
GCCCATCTACACCAACGTAACCTATCCCATTACGGTCAATCCGCCGTTTGTTCCCACGGAGAATCCGACG
GGTTGTTACTCGCTCACATTTAATGTTGATGAAAGCTGGCTACAGGAAGGCCAGACGCGAATTATTTTTG
ATGGCGTTGGAATT
