>Addgene plasmid #46419 | pGEX CrkL-SH2 | depositor partial sequence | sequence record 65560 | Insert sequence
GGATCCTCGGACCGCTCCGCCTGGTATATGGGGCCGGTGTCTCGCCAGGAGGCGCAGACCCGGCTCCAGG
GCCAGCGCCACGGTATGTTCCTCGTCCGCGATTCTTCCACCTGCCCTGGGGACTATGTGCTGTCGGTGTC
CGAGAACTCGCGGGTCTCCCACTACATCATCAACTCGCTGCCCAACCGCCGTTTTAAGATCGGGGACCAG
GAATTTGACCATTTGCCGGCCCTGCTGGAGTTTTACAAGATCCACTACCTGGACACCACCACCCTCATCG
AGCCTGCGCCCAGGTATCCAAGCCCATAGGCGGCCGC
