>Addgene plasmid #46419 | pGEX CrkL-SH2 | addgene partial sequence | sequence record 67001 | pGEX5
GATCTAATGGATCTGGAGTTCTGTTCCAGGGGCCCCTGGGATCCTCGGACCGCTCCGCCTGGTATATGGG
GCCGGTGTCTCGCCAGGAGGCGCAGACCCGGCTCCAGGGCCAGCGCCACGGTATGTTCCTCGTCCGCGAT
TCTTCCACCTGCCCTGGGGACTATGTGCTGTCGGTGTCCGAGAACTCGCGGGTCTCCCACTACATCATCA
ACTCGCTGCCCAACCGCCGTTTTAAGATCGGGGACCAGGAATTTGACCATTTGCCGGCCCTGCTGGAGTT
TTACAAGATCCACTACCTGGACACCACCACCCTCATCGAGCCTGCGCCCAGGTATCCAAGCCCATAGGCG
GCCGCATCGTGACTGACTGACGATCTGCCTCGCGCGTTTCGGTGATGACGGTGAAAACCTCTGACACATG
CAGCTCCCGGAGACGGTCACAGCTTGTCTGTAAGCGGATGCCGGGAGCAGACAAGCCCGTCAGGGCGCGT
CAGCGGGTGTTGGCGGGTGTCGGGGCGCAGCCATGACCCAGTCACGTAGCGATAGCGGAGTGTATAATTC
TTGAAGACGAAAGGGCCTCGTGATACGCCTATTTTTATAGGTTAATGTCATGATAATAATGGTTTCTTAG
ACGTCAGGTGGCACTTTTCGGGGAAATGTGCGCGGAACCCCTATTTGTTTATTTTTCTAAATACATTCAA
ATATGTATCCGCTCATGAGACAATAACCCTGATAAATGCTTCAATAATATTGAAAAAGGAAGAGTATGAG
TATTCAACATTTCCGTGTCGCCCTTATTCCCTTTTTTGCGGCATTTTGCCTTCCTGTTTTTGCTCACCCA
AAAAC
